Addgene plasmid #174432: pCE38
Purpose: C. auris LEUpOUT HYG marker CAS9 expression construct. Use with pCE41 gRNA expression construct.
Depositing lab: Clarissa Nobile. Depositing organization: University of California, Merced. Publication: A Markerless CRISPR-Mediated System for Genome Editing in Candida auris Reveals a Conserved Role for Cas5 in the Caspofungin Response. Ennis CL, Hernday AD, Nobile CJ. Microbiol Spectr. 2021 Dec 22;9(3):e0182021. doi: 10.1128/Spectrum.01820-21. Epub 2021 Nov 3. PubMed 34730409.
Backbone
  Vector backbone: pUC19
  Backbone size w/o insert (bp): 2236
  Total vector size (bp): 9128
  Vector type: Bacterial Expression, CRISPR
  Selectable markers: Hygromycin ; (HYG)
Growth in bacteria
  Bacterial resistance: Ampicillin, 100 μg/mL
  Growth temperature: 37°C
  Growth strain: DH5alpha
  Copy number: High Copy
Gene/Insert
  Gene/Insert name: C. auris LEU2 1 of 2, pENO1, Cas9, HYG 1 of 2
  Species: Candida auris
  Insert size (bp): 6882
  Cloning method: Ligation Independent Cloning
  Sequencing primers: 5′ cacatttccccgaaaagtg; 3′ CTCACTGCCCGCTTTCCAGT
Terms and licenses: Academic/Nonprofit Terms; Industry Terms: Not Available to Industry
How to cite: pCE38 was a gift from Clarissa Nobile (Addgene plasmid # 174432 ; http://n2t.net/addgene:174432 ; RRID:Addgene_174432)
