[The description below was written by a language model from this plasmid's Addgene catalogue record and pLannotate feature annotations shown in this document.]
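Description:
pCE38 is a pUC19-based, high-copy plasmid that carries the Cas9 half of a two-part, markerless "LEUpOUT" CRISPR genome-editing system for the yeast Candida auris. It is maintained in E. coli through the ColE1/pUC origin and the ampicillin resistance gene (β-lactamase with its own promoter). Remnants of the pUC19 lac region (lac promoter, CAP binding site and a lacI fragment) flank the insert. The plasmid has no yeast replication origin in the annotated features, consistent with its role as a source of DNA for integration rather than an episome.

The roughly 6.9 kb insert is listed as four parts: a C. auris LEU2 segment ("1 of 2"), the ENO1 promoter, Cas9, and a partial hygromycin marker ("HYG 1 of 2"). The feature table matches this order: a LEU2 fragment, then a Streptococcus pyogenes Cas9 coding sequence followed by a 3xFLAG epitope tag and the CYC1 terminator, then a fragment of the hygromycin phosphotransferase gene hph. The ENO1 promoter is not annotated but presumably occupies the gap between the LEU2 fragment and Cas9, where it would drive Cas9 expression in yeast.

The "1 of 2" designations indicate that both LEU2 and the HYG marker are split. The record directs that pCE38 be used with the companion guide RNA construct pCE41, which presumably supplies the complementary portions, so that hygromycin resistance would depend on the two pieces being joined; the record does not detail this mechanism. The associated work describes a markerless editing system, implying later removal of the cassette, and its use to study the caspofungin response in C. auris.
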