Features (pLannotate 1.2.2; 11 found; start..end, strand, type, name):
    184..288     -  promoter       AmpR promoter: bla
    424..1164    +  CDS            LEU2 (fragment): LEU3_YEAST - Experimental evidence at protein level: Swiss-Prot protein existence level 1. Catalyzes the oxidation of 3-carboxy-2-hydroxy-4- methylpentanoate (3-isopropylmalate) to 3-carboxy-4-methyl-2- oxopentanoate. The product decarboxylates to 4-methyl-2 oxopentanoate. From Saccharomyces cerevisiae (strain ATCC 204508 / S288c) (Baker's yeast).
   1961..6064    +  CDS            cas9: CAS9_STRP1 - Also known as csn1 From Streptococcus pyogenes serotype M1.
   6146..6211    +  CDS            3xFLAG: three tandem FLAG® epitope tags, followed by an enterokinase cleavage site
   6276..6523    +  terminator     CYC1 terminator: S. cerevisiae CYC1; transcription terminator for CYC1
   6528..7292    +  CDS            hph (fragment): KHYB_ECOLX - Experimental evidence at protein level: Swiss-Prot protein existence level 1. The aminoglycoside phosphotransferases achieve inactivation of their antibiotic substrates by phosphorylation. Only phosphorylates hygromycin and closely related compounds such as demethyl analogs and destomycin. From Escherichia coli.
   7337..7367    -  promoter       lac promoter: promoter for the E. coli lac operon
   7382..7403    -  protein_bind   CAP binding site: CAP binding activates transcription in the presence of cAMP. E. coli catabolite activator protein
   7416..7508    -  CDS            lacI (fragment): lac repressor; lacI; The lac repressor binds to the lac operator to inhibit transcription in E. coli. This inhibition can be relieved by adding lactose or isopropyl-β-D-thiogalactopyranoside (IPTG).
   7691..8279    -  rep_origin     ori: high-copy-number ColE1/pMB1/pBR322/pUC origin of replication
   8450..183     -  CDS            AmpR (across the origin): β-lactamase; bla; confers resistance to ampicillin, carbenicillin, and related antibiotics
>Addgene plasmid #174432 | pCE38 | addgene full sequence | sequence record 349725 | Addgene NGS Result
TTCGGGGCGAAAACTCTCAAGGATCTTACCGCTGTTGAGATCCAGTTCGATGTAACCCACTCGTGCACCC
AACTGATCTTCAGCATCTTTTACTTTCACCAGCGTTTCTGGGTGAGCAAAAACAGGAAGGCAAAATGCCG
CAAAAAAGGGAATAAGGGCGACACGGAAATGTTGAATACTCATACTCTTCCTTTTTCAATATTATTGAAG
CATTTATCAGGGTTATTGTCTCATGAGCGGATACATATTTGAATGTATTTAGAAAAATAAACAAATAGGG
GTTCCGCGCACATTTCCCCGAAAAGTGCCACCTGACGTCTAAGAAACCATTATTATCATGACATTAACCT
ATAAAAATAGGCGTATCACGAGGCCCTTTGACGGCACGGCCACGCGTTTAAACCGCCTTTTCAAATGGTT
CAGAAAAATATTGTTCTTCTTCCTGGTGACCACGTGGGCACCGAGGTTGTAAACGAGGCCGTCAAGGTTT
TGAAAGCCATTGAGGAAGCAACGTCTCAAGATATCAAATTCAATTTTTCAACCCATCTAATTGGTGGTGC
AGCCATTGACAAGACCGGAGTGCCTTTGCCCGATGAAGCCCTCGAGGCTGCCAAAAAGTCAGACGCTGTC
TTGTTGGGAGCCGTTGGTGGCCCCAAATGGGGTACTGGTGCCGTTAGACCAGAGCAGGGTCTTCTCAAGA
TCAGAAAGGAATTGGGCCTTTATGCGAACTTGAGACCTTGCAACTTTGCATCTGACTCGCTTTTGGACCT
TTCTCCATTGAAGGCCAGTGTTGTCAAAGGAACCAATTTCACCGTGGTGCGTGAATTGGTCGGTGGTATC
TACTTTGGTGAGAGACAAGAACAGGAAGAGTCTGCCGACGGTCAGAGCGCTTGGGACACCGAGAAGTACA
GTGTCTCTGAAGTTGAAAGAATCACCAGAATGGCTGCCTTCATGGCTTTGCAGCACAACCCTCCTTTGCC
CATCTGGTCCTTAGACAAGGCCAACGTGCTTGCCTCATCTAGATTGTGGAGAAAGACGGTCGACAAGGTG
ATGAGCGAGGAGTTCCCTCAATTGACCATCAACCACCAGCTCATTGACTCTGCTGCCATGATTTTGGTGC
AGAGCCCAACTAAATTGAACGGTGTTGTGATCACGTCAAACATGACCAATCACAAGACTTACCTGAAGAC
CTGACTCAACGCAATCGCCAGTCCCGGGTTTCCTGGCTCACGGGCCCCTCCACTACGCTGATATTTTGTC
AATTAACCAGGAGTCTACCCTAGTGCGCATTGTCGAAGGGAGTGGAAAGCCAGGGAAAAAAAACGTATAG
TGCGGTCCCCGTCGACCCGAGACGACAAGGCACCCAGGTGAGTCAGGCTCAAATGCATGAAAAATTATGA
AAAGTGGAAAATCGATGGCCCTCAGGTGAAGGTTATCAAAACCTCATCAGCTCGTCGCTCAATTGCTAAA
AATCAACTGAAACAGCGTCCCAGTGGTGTCACCCCACGGTTGTTTCAGGGCTGCGGTGGATCACATGGCG
ACTCCCTTTGGCCCGTAGGGTGCGATCCGTCAGTGCCCGGGGCCCTCTGCCAGGATTCTACGCGCATTGC
AACTCCGAGGCCGATACCCTTTGACCAGTGGTCAATTCGTCACAATTGGCAACATTTTCATGATTTGGCA
GCTTCACGTTGAACAATTGAACCAGCAGAATCCAGGAAACGAGTTTCCGTTGTGAATGACCCTTTGTGTG
TGCAAATAATCATGGTGGCTCCCTAATGGCATACCCTCAGTCACCTGGAGGAATTGCTCGCTCGAGTCTC
CTGAGGTGTCCTCCTGCCTGTGGAAAAAGCGGCCAGGTGTGGTCCACCGTTGGAACAGCTTGCTGTATAA
ATACCACAGGTGCGCACGCCCCAGGGGCCTTTTTTTTTTTTCTCCTCCCTATCCAAACTTAATTTTCATC
ATGGATAAAAAGTATAGTATTGGTTTAGATATTGGTACTAACTCTGTGGGTTGGGCAGTTATCACTGACG
AATATAAAGTTCCATCAAAGAAATTTAAGGTGTTAGGTAACACTGACAGACACTCAATAAAAAAGAATCT
TATCGGTGCTCTTTTGTTCGACTCCGGTGAAACTGCCGAGGCTACACGTTTAAAAAGAACAGCAAGAAGA
AGATATACCCGTAGAAAAAATAGAATATGTTATTTACAAGAAATCTTTTCTAATGAAATGGCTAAAGTTG
ATGATTCCTTTTTCCATAGATTGGAAGAGTCATTTTTGGTTGAAGAAGACAAAAAGCATGAGAGACATCC
AATCTTTGGGAATATAGTTGATGAAGTGGCTTACCATGAAAAATATCCTACCATTTATCATTTAAGAAAG
AAATTGGTAGATTCAACTGATAAAGCTGACCTTAGATTAATCTATTTAGCACTTGCCCATATGATTAAAT
TTAGAGGTCATTTTTTGATTGAAGGTGATTTGAACCCAGATAATTCTGACGTGGATAAATTATTTATTCA
ATTAGTCCAAACCTACAACCAATTATTTGAGGAAAATCCAATTAATGCTAGTGGTGTCGATGCCAAAGCT
ATATTATCAGCCAGATTATCAAAATCTAGACGTTTGGAAAATTTGATTGCCCAATTGCCAGGAGAAAAAA
AGAATGGATTATTTGGAAACTTGATCGCATTATCATTGGGTTTGACACCAAATTTTAAATCTAATTTTGA
TTTAGCTGAAGATGCTAAATTACAATTATCAAAAGACACCTATGACGACGATTTGGACAATTTACTTGCT
CAAATTGGTGATCAATATGCAGATTTGTTCTTAGCTGCTAAAAACTTATCTGATGCTATTTTGTTGTCTG
ATATTTTGAGAGTGAACACAGAAATAACCAAAGCTCCATTATCAGCATCTATGATCAAACGTTATGATGA
ACACCATCAGGATTTGACTTTATTGAAAGCTTTGGTGAGACAACAATTGCCAGAGAAGTATAAAGAAATC
TTTTTCGATCAATCTAAAAACGGGTATGCAGGTTATATTGATGGGGGTGCCTCCCAAGAGGAATTTTACA
AATTTATAAAACCTATTTTAGAAAAGATGGATGGGACTGAGGAACTTTTGGTCAAATTGAACAGAGAAGA
TTTGTTACGTAAACAGAGAACTTTTGATAATGGTAGTATACCTCACCAAATTCATTTGGGTGAGTTGCAT
GCAATTTTAAGAAGACAAGAAGATTTTTATCCATTTTTAAAAGATAATAGAGAAAAAATCGAGAAAATTT
TAACCTTTAGAATTCCATACTATGTTGGGCCTTTGGCTAGAGGTAATTCAAGATTTGCCTGGATGACACG
TAAATCAGAAGAAACTATTACCCCTTGGAATTTTGAAGAGGTTGTTGATAAAGGAGCATCAGCACAGAGT
TTTATTGAAAGAATGACCAATTTCGATAAAAACTTACCAAATGAAAAAGTTTTACCAAAACATTCCTTGT
TATACGAATATTTTACTGTTTACAATGAACTTACAAAGGTTAAATATGTTACTGAAGGTATGCGTAAGCC
AGCCTTTTTATCTGGAGAACAGAAAAAGGCAATAGTTGATTTATTGTTTAAAACAAATAGAAAAGTTACT
GTTAAACAATTAAAAGAAGATTACTTTAAGAAAATTGAATGTTTTGATTCAGTTGAAATCAGTGGTGTTG
AAGACAGATTTAATGCTAGTTTAGGAACTTACCATGATTTACTTAAAATTATCAAAGATAAAGATTTCTT
GGATAACGAAGAAAATGAAGACATTTTAGAAGACATTGTTTTAACCTTAACTTTATTCGAAGATAGAGAG
ATGATTGAAGAACGTTTGAAGACTTATGCACATTTGTTTGACGATAAAGTGATGAAACAGTTGAAAAGAA
GACGTTATACTGGATGGGGTAGATTGTCTCGTAAATTGATCAATGGAATTAGAGATAAACAAAGTGGTAA
AACTATCTTGGACTTTTTGAAATCTGACGGATTTGCTAATAGAAATTTCATGCAATTGATCCACGACGAT
AGTTTGACATTTAAAGAAGACATCCAAAAGGCCCAAGTGAGTGGGCAAGGTGATTCATTACATGAACATA
TTGCAAATTTAGCCGGATCTCCTGCTATTAAGAAAGGGATATTACAAACTGTTAAAGTTGTGGATGAATT
AGTGAAAGTAATGGGAAGACATAAACCTGAAAACATTGTCATTGAGATGGCAAGAGAAAATCAAACTACA
CAAAAAGGACAGAAAAATAGTAGAGAACGTATGAAAAGAATAGAAGAGGGTATTAAAGAATTGGGTAGTC
AAATATTGAAAGAACACCCAGTGGAAAATACCCAGTTGCAAAATGAAAAATTATATCTTTACTACCTTCA
AAATGGACGTGATATGTATGTTGATCAGGAATTAGATATAAATAGACTTTCAGATTATGATGTAGATCAT
ATAGTTCCACAATCTTTCTTGAAAGATGATTCCATAGACAATAAAGTATTAACTAGAAGTGATAAAAATA
GAGGTAAAAGTGATAATGTCCCAAGTGAGGAAGTCGTCAAAAAGATGAAAAATTACTGGCGTCAACTTTT
GAATGCTAAATTAATTACTCAAAGAAAATTTGATAATTTGACTAAAGCAGAAAGAGGTGGGCTTTCTGAA
TTAGATAAAGCCGGGTTCATTAAAAGACAATTGGTCGAAACTAGACAAATTACTAAACATGTTGCCCAAA
TTTTAGATTCCCGTATGAACACTAAGTATGACGAAAATGATAAGTTAATACGTGAGGTTAAAGTCATTAC
TTTAAAATCAAAACTTGTCTCTGATTTCAGAAAGGATTTCCAATTCTATAAAGTTAGAGAAATTAATAAT
TATCATCATGCTCATGATGCATATTTGAATGCTGTAGTTGGAACTGCTTTAATCAAGAAATACCCTAAAT
TAGAATCTGAATTTGTATATGGTGATTACAAAGTCTATGATGTTAGAAAGATGATTGCTAAATCAGAACA
AGAAATTGGTAAAGCTACAGCTAAATACTTCTTTTACTCTAACATTATGAATTTCTTTAAAACAGAAATT
ACTTTGGCAAACGGTGAAATTAGAAAAAGACCTCTTATTGAAACAAATGGTGAGACTGGAGAGATAGTTT
GGGACAAAGGGCGTGATTTCGCTACTGTTAGAAAAGTTTTATCAATGCCACAAGTTAACATTGTAAAGAA
AACAGAGGTTCAAACTGGTGGTTTCTCAAAAGAAAGTATTTTGCCTAAAAGAAATAGTGATAAATTGATT
GCCAGAAAAAAGGATTGGGATCCAAAGAAATATGGTGGTTTCGACTCACCAACCGTAGCCTATTCTGTTT
TGGTTGTGGCAAAGGTTGAAAAGGGTAAAAGTAAAAAGCTTAAATCAGTAAAAGAACTTTTGGGTATTAC
AATAATGGAAAGAAGTTCCTTTGAAAAGAACCCTATTGATTTTTTGGAAGCTAAAGGTTATAAGGAAGTA
AAGAAGGACTTAATAATCAAATTGCCTAAATATTCTTTATTTGAATTAGAAAATGGGAGAAAAAGAATGT
TGGCTTCTGCTGGAGAATTGCAAAAGGGTAATGAATTAGCATTGCCTTCCAAATATGTTAACTTCTTGTA
TTTAGCTTCACACTATGAAAAGTTGAAAGGGTCACCAGAAGATAACGAGCAAAAACAATTATTTGTTGAA
CAACACAAACACTACTTAGATGAGATTATAGAACAAATTAGTGAATTCAGTAAAAGAGTGATATTAGCTG
ATGCAAATTTAGATAAAGTTTTGTCAGCCTATAACAAACATAGAGATAAGCCAATTAGAGAACAAGCAGA
AAACATTATTCACTTATTTACCCTTACCAATTTAGGAGCACCTGCTGCTTTCAAGTATTTTGATACAACA
ATTGATCGTAAAAGATATACCTCAACAAAAGAAGTCTTAGACGCCACCTTAATTCATCAATCAATCACTG
GATTGTATGAGACAAGAATTGATTTGTCTCAATTGGGTGGTGATGAAGGGGCTGATCCTAAGAAGAAAAG
AAAAGTTGATCCAAAGAAAAAGCGTAAGGTGGATCCTAAGAAAAAGAGAAAGGTTGACTACAAAGACCAT
GACGGTGATTATAAAGATCATGACATCGACTACAAGGATGACGATGACAAGTGATAATGACTGCAGAGAT
CCATCGACCTGCCGCCAAGCTAATTCCGGGCGAATTTCTGTCGAGTCATGTAATTAGTTATGTCACGCTT
ACATTCACGCCCTCCCCCCACATCCGCTCTAACCGAAAAGGAAGGAGTTAGACAACCTGAAGTCTAGGTC
CCTATTTATTTTTTTATAGTTATGTTAGTATTAAGAACGTTATTTATATTTCAAATTTTTCTTTTTTTTC
TGTACAGACGCGTGTACGCATGTAACATTATACTGAAAACCTTGCTTTAGAAGGTTTTGGGACGCTCGAA
GGCTTTAATTTGCGGCCATGAAAAAACCTGAATTGACTGCCACTTCCGTAGAGAAGTTTCTTATCGAGAA
GTTTGATTCAGTATCTGATTTGATGCAGTTATCTGAGGGAGAGGAGAGTCGTGCATTCTCCTTCGACGTG
GGTGGACGTGGGTACGTATTGCGTGTTAACTCCTGCGCTGACGGGTTCTATAAAGACCGTTATGTGTATC
GTCACTTCGCCTCAGCAGCTCTTCCTATACCTGAGGTGCTTGATATCGGGGAATTTTCTGAGAGTTTAAC
CTACTGTATAAGTCGAAGAGCACAAGGGGTTACTTTACAAGACTTGCCAGAAACCGAATTACCAGCCGTG
CTTCAGCCAGTAGCTGAGGCTATGGACGCAATCGCTGCAGCCGATTTAAGTCAAACATCAGGTTTCGGTC
CTTTTGGGCCACAAGGGATCGGTCAATATACTACCTGGCGTGATTTTATTTGCGCCATAGCAGATCCTCA
CGTGTACCACTGGCAAACCGTCATGGATGACACAGTCTCAGCATCCGTGGCCCAGGCACTTGACGAATTG
ATGTTATGGGCAGAGGATTGTCCTGAGGTGCGACACTTGGTTCATGCCGACTTTGGGAGTAACAACGTCT
TAACAGACAACGGACGAATAACCGCTGTGATTGACTGGTCAGAAGCTATGTTCGGTGACTCTCAATACGA
AGTTGCCAACATCTTCTTCTGGCGACCTTGGCTTGCCTGCATGGAACAGCAAACACGATACTTCGAACGA
CGACATCCAGAACGGTGTTTAAACCCCAGCGCCTGGCGGGCGCTCACAATTCCACACAACATACGAGCCG
GAAGCATAAAGTGTAAAGCCTGGGGTGCCTAATGAGTGAGCTAACTCACATTAATTGCGTTGCGCTCACT
GCCCGCTTTCCAGTCGGGAAACCTGTCGTGCCAGCTGCATTAATGAATCGGCCAACGCGCGGGGAGAGGC
GGTTTGCGTATTGGGCGCTCTTCCGCTTCCTCGCTCACTGACTCGCTGCGCTCGGTCGTTCGGCTGCGGC
GAGCGGTATCAGCTCACTCAAAGGCGGTAATACGGTTATCCACAGAATCAGGGGATAACGCAGGAAAGAA
CATGTGAGCAAAAGGCCAGCAAAAGGCCAGGAACCGTAAAAAGGCCGCGTTGCTGGCGTTTTTCCATAGG
CTCCGCCCCCCTGACGAGCATCACAAAAATCGACGCTCAAGTCAGAGGTGGCGAAACCCGACAGGACTAT
AAAGATACCAGGCGTTTCCCCCTGGAAGCTCCCTCGTGCGCTCTCCTGTTCCGACCCTGCCGCTTACCGG
ATACCTGTCCGCCTTTCTCCCTTCGGGAAGCGTGGCGCTTTCTCATAGCTCACGCTGTAGGTATCTCAGT
TCGGTGTAGGTCGTTCGCTCCAAGCTGGGCTGTGTGCACGAACCCCCCGTTCAGCCCGACCGCTGCGCCT
TATCCGGTAACTATCGTCTTGAGTCCAACCCGGTAAGACACGACTTATCGCCACTGGCAGCAGCCACTGG
TAACAGGATTAGCAGAGCGAGGTATGTAGGCGGTGCTACAGAGTTCTTGAAGTGGTGGCCTAACTACGGC
TACACTAGAAGAACAGTATTTGGTATCTGCGCTCTGCTGAAGCCAGTTACCTTCGGAAAAAGAGTTGGTA
GCTCTTGATCCGGCAAACAAACCACCGCTGGTAGCGGTGGTTTTTTTGTTTGCAAGCAGCAGATTACGCG
CAGAAAAAAAGGATCTCAAGAAGATCCTTTGATCTTTTCTACGGGGTCTGACGCTCAGTGGAACGAAAAC
TCACGTTAAGGGATTTTGGTCATGAGATTATCAAAAAGGATCTTCACCTAGATCCTTTTAAATTAAAAAT
GAAGTTTTAAATCAATCTAAAGTATATATGAGTAAACTTGGTCTGACAGTTACCAATGCTTGATCAGTGA
GGCACCTATCTCAGCGATCTGTCTATTTCGTTCATCCATAGTTGCCTGACTCCCCGTCGTGTAGATAACT
ACGATACGGGAGGGCTTACCATCTGGCCCCAGTGCTGCAATGATACCGCGAGACCCACGCTCACCGGCTC
CAGATTTATCAGCAATAAACCAGCCAGCCGGAAGGGCCGAGCGCAGAAGTGGTCCTGCAACTTTATCCGC
CTCCATCCAGTCTATTAATTGTTGCCGGGAAGCTAGAGTAAGTAGTTCGCCAGTTAATAGTTTGCGCAAC
GTTGTTGCCATTGCTACAGGCATCGTGGTGTCACGCTCGTCGTTTGGTATGGCTTCATTCAGCTCCGGTT
CCCAACGATCAAGGCGAGTTACATGATCCCCCATGTTGTGCAAAAAAGCGGTTAGCTCCTTCGGTCCTCC
GATCGTTGTCAGAAGTAAGTTGGCCGCAGTGTTATCACTCATGGTTATGGCAGCACTGCATAATTCTCTT
ACTGTCATGCCATCCGTAAGATGCTTTTCTGTGACTGGTGAGTACTCAACCAAGTCATTCTGAGAATAGT
GTATGCGGCGACCGAGTTGCTCTTGCCCGGCGTCAATACGGGATAATACCGCGCCACATAGCAGAACTTT
AAAAGTGCTCATCATTGGAAAACGTTC
